>Addgene plasmid #174383 | pWL502-crRNA | addgene full sequence | sequence record 343840 | Addgene NGS Result
ATCCAATGGTGTCGAAGGGAACATATATGTTACTGCAGGTACAACACCGAGTTAGGAGGTTACAGACGAA
CCCTAGTTGGGTTGAAGCGTCAGTCGATTTATGTTCTCAACGTCCTTACAAAGGTTACAGACGAACCCTA
GTTGGGTTGAAGCTTTTTTTTGGTACCGTTTTCTTGTGTGCGGTTCCCTTGCGTACAGTTCCCAGCGACC
TTCCCGGCTGCGACGAAGGGAAAACCCCTTACATACGGTCGTCGCACTCGCGGGCAATGGGCTTCTTTGA
CGACCTTCAGGACCGCATCGAGAAGGTGGACAGTGTCGTCTCGGTCGGACTCGACGCCGACCTCGACCGG
ATTCCCGAACACCTCCGCGACGAGGACCTGCCGCGGTGGGCGTTCAACCGCCGCATCATCGACGCGACGC
ACGAACACGCGGCGGCCTACAAGCCGAACGCGGCCTTCTACGAGGACGAAGACGGCTGGCGCTCGCTCCG
CGAGACCATCGCCTACGCACACGGAAAGGATGTTCCCGTCCTCCTCGACGCCAAGCGCGCCGACATCGGC
AACACGACGCGACAGTACGCGAACCTGCTTGACGACGCCGATGCCATCACCGTCAACCCCTACATGGGCC
GCGATTCCATCCAGCCGTTCCTCGCCCGCGAGGACAAGGGCGTGTTCGTCCTCTGTCGCACCTCTAACCC
GGGCAGCGCGGACCTCCAGTCGCTCGAACTCGCCTCCGGAGAACCCCTGTACGAGCGCGTCGCGGCGCTC
TGCGACCTCTGGAACGAAAACGACAACGTCGGACTCGTCGTCGGCGCGACCGGCCCCGAAGAGTTGGAAG
ACCTCCGCGAGCAGGTCCCCGACCTGCCGTTTCTCGTCCCCGGCGTCGGCGCACAGGGTGGCGATGCCGA
GGCGGCAGTCGAGTACGGACTGGCAGACGGCGTCGGTCTCGTGAACTCCTCACGCGGCATCATCTTCGCC
GGCGAAGACCAGGGAGAACACTTCGACAAGGCTGCGGGACAGGCGGCGAAGCGACTCAAAGAGCGGCTGA
ACCAGTACCGGTAAGCATGCACCATTCCTTGCGGCGGCGGTGCTCAACGGCCTCAACCTACTACTGGGCT
GCTTCCTAATGCAGGAGTCGCATAAGGGAGAGCGTCGACCGATGCCCTTGAGAGCCTTCAACCCAGTCAG
CTCCTTCCGGTGGGCGCGGGGCATGACTATCGTCGCCGCACTTATGACTGTCTTCTTTATCATGCAACTC
GTAGGACAGGTGCCGGCAGCGCTCTGGGTCATTTTCGGCGAGGACCGCTTTCGCTGGAGCGCGACGATGA
TCGGCCTGTCGCTTGCGGTATTCGGAATCTTGCACGCCCTCGCTCAAGCCTTCGTCACTGGTCCCGCCAC
CAAACGTTTCGGCGAGAAGCAGGCCATTATCGCCGGCATGGCGGCCGACGCGCTGGGCTACGTCTTGCTG
GCGTTCGCGACGCGAGGCTGGATGGCCTTCCCCATTATGATTCTTCTCGCTTCCGGCGGCATCGGGATGC
CCGCGTTGCAGGCCATGCTGTCCAGGCAGGTAGATGACGACCATCAGGGACAGCTTCAAGGATCGCTCGC
GGCTCTTACCAGCCTAACTTCGATCATTGGACCGCTGATCGTCACGGCGATTTATGCCGCCTCGGCGAGC
ACATGGAACGGGTTGGCATGGATTGTAGGCGCCGCCCTATACCTTGTCTGCCTCCCCGCGTTGCGTCGCG
GTGCATGGAGCCGGGCCACCTCGACCTGAATGGAAGCCGGCGGCACCTCGCTAACGGATTCACCACTCCA
AGAATTGGAGCCAATCAATTCTTGCGGAGAACTGTGAATGCGCAAACCAACCCTTGGCAGAACATATCCA
TCGCGTCCGCCATCTCCAGCAGCCGCACGCGGCGCATCTCGGGCAGCGTTGGGTCCTGGCCACGGGTGCG
CATGATCGTGCTCCTGTCGTTGAGGACCCGGCTAGGCTGGCGGGGTTGCCTTACTGGTTAGCAGAATGAA
TCACCGATACGCGAGCGAACGTGAAGCGACTGCTGCTGCAAAACGTCTGCGACCTGAGCAACAACATGAA
TGGTCTTCGGTTTCCGTGTTTCGTAAAGTCTGGAAACGCGGAAGTCAGCGCTCTTCCGCTTCCTCGCTCA
CTGACTCGCTGCGCTCGGTCGTTCGGCTGCGGCGAGCGGTATCAGCTCACTCAAAGGCGGTAATACGGTT
ATCCACAGAATCAGGGGATAACGCAGGAAAGAACATGTGAGCAAAAGGCCAGCAAAAGGCCAGGAACCGT
AAAAAGGCCGCGTTGCTGGCGTTTTTCCATAGGCTCCGCCCCCCTGACGAGCATCACAAAAATCGACGCT
CAAGTCAGAGGTGGCGAAACCCGACAGGACTATAAAGATACCAGGCGTTTCCCCCTGGAAGCTCCCTCGT
GCGCTCTCCTGTTCCGACCCTGCCGCTTACCGGATACCTGTCCGCCTTTCTCCCTTCGGGAAGCGTGGCG
CTTTCTCATAGCTCACGCTGTAGGTATCTCAGTTCGGTGTAGGTCGTTCGCTCCAAGCTGGGCTGTGTGC
ACGAACCCCCCGTTCAGCCCGACCGCTGCGCCTTATCCGGTAACTATCGTCTTGAGTCCAACCCGGTAAG
ACACGACTTATCGCCACTGGCAGCAGCCACTGGTAACAGGATTAGCAGAGCGAGGTATGTAGGCGGTGCT
ACAGAGTTCTTGAAGTGGTGGCCTAACTACGGCTACACTAGAAGGACAGTATTTGGTATCTGCGCTCTGC
TGAAGCCAGTTACCTTCGGAAAAAGAGTTGGTAGCTCTTGATCCGGCAAACAAACCACCGCTGGTAGCGG
TGGTTTTTTTGTTTGCAAGCAGCAGATTACGCGCAGAAAAAAAGGATCTCAAGAAGATCCTTTGATCTTT
TCTACGGGGTCTGACGCTCAGTGGAACGAAAACTCACGTTAAGGGATTTTGGTCATGAGATTATCAAAAA
GGATCTTCACCTAGATCCTTTTAAATTAAAAATGAAGTTTTAAATCAATCTAAAGTATATATGAGTAAAC
TTGGTCTGACAGTTACCAATGCTTAATCAGTGAGGCACCTATCTCAGCGATCTGTCTATTTCGTTCATCC
ATAGTTGCCTGACTCCCCGTCGTGTAGATAACTACGATACGGGAGGGCTTACCATCTGGCCCCAGTGCTG
CAATGATACCGCGAGACCCACGCTCACCGGCTCCAGATTTATCAGCAATAAACCAGCCAGCCGGAAGGGC
CGAGCGCAGAAGTGGTCCTGCAACTTTATCCGCCTCCATCCAGTCTATTAATTGTTGCCGGGAAGCTAGA
GTAAGTAGTTCGCCAGTTAATAGTTTGCGCAACGTTGTTGCCATTGCTGCAGGCATCGTGGTGTCACGCT
CGTCGTTTGGTATGGCTTCATTCAGCTCCGGTTCCCAACGATCAAGGCGAGTTACATGATCCCCCATGTT
GTGCAAAAAAGCGGTTAGCTCCTTCGGTCCTCCGATCGTTGTCAGAAGTAAGTTGGCCGCAGTGTTATCA
CTCATGGTTATGGCAGCACTGCATAATTCTCTTACTGTCATGCCATCCGTAAGATGCTTTTCTGTGACTG
GTGAGTACTCAACCAAGTCATTCTGAGAATAGTGTATGCGGCGACCGAGTTGCTCTTGCCCGGCGTCAAC
ACGGGATAATACCGCGCCACATAGCAGAACTTTAAAAGTGCTCATCATTGGAAAACGTTCTTCGGGGCGA
AAACTCTCAAGGATCTTACCGCTGTTGAGATCCAGTTCGATGTAACCCACTCGTGCACCCAACTGATCTT
CAGCATCTTTTACTTTCACCAGCGTTTCTGGGTGAGCAAAAACAGGAAGGCAAAATGCCGCAAAAAAGGG
AATAAGGGCGACACGGAAATGTTGAATACTCATACTCTTCCTTTTTCAATATTATTGAAGCATTTATCAG
GGTTATTGTCTCATGAGCGGATACATATTTGAATGTATTTAGAAAAATAAACAAATAGGGGTTCCGCGCA
CATTTCCCCGAAAAGTGCCACCTGACGTCTAAGAAACCATTATTATCATGACATTAACCTATAAAAATAG
GCGTATCACGAGGCCCTTTCGTCTTCAAGAATTCTCATGTTTGACAGCTTATCATCGATAAGCTTCTTTG
ATTCGAGCCATTTGTTCCTCGCCGGTTAGGTGGGAGAGTTCGCCCGATTCGAGTAGTTGGTTCACCTCGG
GGTAACTGAGTTCGTCCGGCTCGCGCTCCCGTAACTCGTCGAGCGGCTCGCCCCGTTTTACATTAACCTC
GACCTCGACCTCCTCGACCGAATACCCGCGCTGGAGGTATGCCTGTCTAACACCGCTCGCGGCAATCCCC
TCGAAAGCGTCCTTTGCCAAATCGGACGGTTCGACGGTGTCGGTGATCCCGAGATATAGGAGAGCGAACG
ACCACGACAGGACGTTTAGCGTATGCTCTTTCCCGTCTAAATCGCCGTCCTCGAAGGCTTCCGTTCTAAG
GTCCTCGTCGAGTTCCGAAACCAGGAGCGGCATATCATGTAGGGCTTCATGGAGCCGCTCGACTATCGCT
CGCCGGCGTTCGTATCCTGCCTGTTTGCTATACTCCTTCGGTTTTTGGAGATACCGGCGGTCGGCCGGTG
ACAAAATCCCTCTTGCCCTTTCGTCAAGACTCATGCTTTACCAATCACATCTTCATGTCCGTAATGCTTT
ATACGTTGTGCCCTAAAGCGGGATATATGTCTGCCACGGACACGCGGATTCCGGTGTCGAAGGATGTGCG
GCGCGACCTCCGGGTTCTCAAGGCGCGGGAAGGCCGACGGTCATACGATGAGACAATTGCGGTGGTGCTT
GACGCATATCTCTCTGAGAAGGTGGATTAATAAACTATAGTCGTGACTAGCGAACTAGTTGAATCAAACG
ACGCCGGGAGCACACGAGTCTGCCAGGACTTCGCTCCTATCGGCGTCGAAGGATGCTTACGCGGACACGG
CGGGCGGGTGGCCCGTTGTCCTAACTCAACCAATGTGGTTGGGGCTTATGGGATTATCGGATTTTCACCC
GGCGTTAGTGTTCGCACAAAAGCGACACTAAATGTACGATACGGACGATACGACGGCACACGAACCGACT
GAGAAGCGAAGCCTTCGCTTTGCGACTGACCTCGAGGCGGACGTCTCGCTTACAGACTGGACCGCCCTTC
GGGTTCATCGAGTAATCTTCGACGAGACAGAGAGTCAATTTGCGCTTCTCGAGGCACTACAAACAGCGGC
GGACGGTGTCGACATACTCGAGTTTGAACACCGACTGTCGAGTTGTGGGTTTGACGTCGATGGGTCAGTC
GTGAAACTTGCACGACGAGCTGTCGCCGGCGAGAGACGGGCTCTGTGGGACTTGATTCGGTATGCGCGAC
GGTTGGGACATGATGAGATGGGACAGCCACAGAGCGCCTTAGAGGACGCTCTCGCGTTCACTCGTCTATT
GGGCTATAGCAACCCTCAACAGACGATAGCAATCGGTCTCAATGCGGCTTTCAGAGAGACGCGGCGCGAC
CAGGCCGACGAGATTATCGAGTACGTTCTAACGCTGTCTGAGAGCGTCGACGTGGTCCTTGGTGGGTCAG
AGATCGACCGAGTGTACTTGCACAACTACTACGGCGATATTCTCCCATCGAGTGTTACGAATCCGTGCAA
CGACACCCGTAATGATTACTCCATTACGACGCTCGTCGACGTGGTTGGGACGGACGGACTTGCTGTCGAG
ATACTTCGGACGGTAGGTGAGACTGAAAGCGGACACATGGCCTACAGCGCCCTACAATCGGCGTTCAGTC
AGTACGATAGGACCACGGTCTCGCGGCGATTGAACGAGAAGCTAATCGAGTATGGTCTTTGTGAGAAGTA
CGGCGCTCGCGGAAACCTACGAATCGAGATTCTCGACAAAGGAGCGTTGTACCTCGAAGAATTAGCCAAA
GAGAAAGAGCGACAAAAGGCCCTTCAGGACTACGTTACGAACACCCCAAAACCAAACCACAATACCCGTG
TAATCACGGACCGCCCTCGGGGAGGGAGGGAGGACGACCACCGACCGACCGCCGAAGGTGAGGCGTCGAC
GACGCCGGACGGACGGGTTCGCTTACCTCGGTATCACGGTGTGGACTATCTTTCGTACGCAGAGACGGTC
TCAGCGGCGAAGACACCGCCGAAGAAAGGCGTTAGTGTGACAAACTACCCTGTCGAACCCAAATCTGACC
GGGGAGAAGCCGGGTGGGGCTACCTTGAGGACGAGAATACGCTCGTCGTCTCTGCAGAGTACGACTCTGC
CATGTCTCATGTGGTGATGATTGCACGAGCGTTACTCGATCCTAAGACGTTCGACCAGGTCCTTACCGAG
GACCGTCTCGCGGAACTTGATGGACTAATCGAAGATGGGACGTACGTTCGTGGGTCTCGAAACCTCGGGT
GGTTGGCTGACTCTGTCGACTCGGCGGGTGAGTACGTCGACGTCCTCGAGGACGCGAGAGACGAGCTACT
CGACATGACGCGGTCACTTGCACATGAGGACTACGAGTGTGAGACGTCCGAGTACCTGAGTCGAATCACG
AAAACGGCGATGGGTCTCGCGGGAACCGCGTTTCACGTCCTCGATTTACTCGATATTGACGTCGTTTGGG
AGGCTCGCTTACCCGACTACAACCGACACCCGGAGCGATACGGGGAGGACAATGCCGAGTTGTTAGCAAC
GACGCTTGCGAAGAACGCGCCGATTGCGGCGACGTACGGGAACCACGTAGTCCGGCGACTGTTGTTTGAA
GACCGAGACGAGAAGCGACGTCAGTCGTTCGACCCTGTCGTCGACGCGAGCAATCCGTATGCGAACCTGA
TTGCGTCGATCTCGGTGGTTGGTGACTTCGGGAATCGGGCGGACCACGTCGCCGGCGTAATAGAAGACCG
ACTGTCGAACCCTGGGGAGATTCACGAGGACGCGCCGGAGATTGCGCTCAAAGTCCCTGTGGTCGTCGAG
CATGGTCCGAGTACGGTTGCACGAGTAACACGGGCAATGTGTCGGGCGAAAGGTCTCGACGCGACGAGAG
ACGCGATACGGCTATTCTCTGGGTTTGCACGGACACCGTACGACGTAGCCCACGCAATCGGGCGAGGGTT
GTCTCAAGAAGCGACACCGAGAGAGATTCGGAGTAGCGAAGTACGGCTTTCACTCGCGAGTCTCCCGTCG
AAGCGTCTCTTAGAGGACGCAACCCCCACGGTTCGGGCGATGATTAGTACGTTGCTCGCGACGAATCTGA
GCCTTAGCAAGACAGAGTTAGCCGAGAAAGCGGGAATCTCGACGCAGTCGGTTCGGAACCACTTACCGAC
ACTTGTAGCAATGGGGTTAGTCGACGAGACCGAGGGTCAGTGCCGACTGAACCTTTCGTTCACAGACGAG
CAAGAACGCCACAAGCGGATTCTTCCATCGTTCATGCTGACCGAGTCGTTCACTCGAGACGTCCTCTTTG
AGACGCTAGAAGCGCTTGATGAGTTGACCGAGGAGGTAATCGAGATATGGGTACAATGCGGACCTAACGG
GCTACCGGACATCGACCGTCTCCATACGATGTACGACTGGGTAGACTGGGTACGTCCCTTACTGTCGAGT
CTAACCGAAGAACGAGACGAGACGGTTCAGACGCTGTCTATTGGGCCGGAGATTGCACAGCAACCCCTCA
CGGAGGCAGGTTCGTGATTGAACTAACCTTTGGTAATATGTTCGTGATATGCGTTGTATTCGGGTATCTC
GTAATCTCGTGGTATCTCTCGAGACAGTACGTTCATGATTAGAGTAGGGTCGACGAACTCTGAACCTATG
AATCGCGGTCGGACAACAACCCCCCATGG
Features (pLannotate 1.2.2; 10 found; start..end, strand, type, name):
     58..87      +  ncRNA          CRISPR-DR24: Accession: RF01337 - CRISPR RNA direct repeat element
    123..152     +  ncRNA          CRISPR-DR24: Accession: RF01337 - CRISPR RNA direct repeat element
    267..1061    +  CDS            pyrF: PYRF_HALLT - Protein inferred from homology: Swiss-Prot protein existence level 3. From Halorubrum lacusprofundi (strain ATCC 49239 / DSM 5036 / JCM 8891 / ACAM 34).
   1065..1779    +  CDS            TcR (fragment): tetracycline efflux protein; tet; confers resistance to tetracycline
   2021..2149    -  CDS            YPB1_ECOLX (fragment): Protein predicted: Swiss-Prot protein existence level 4. From Escherichia coli.
   2334..2922    -  rep_origin     ori: high-copy-number ColE1/pMB1/pBR322/pUC origin of replication
   3093..3953    -  CDS            AmpR: β-lactamase; bla; confers resistance to ampicillin, carbenicillin, and related antibiotics
   3954..4058    -  promoter       AmpR promoter: bla
   4171..4195    +  promoter       tet promoter (fragment): E. coli promoter for tetracycline efflux protein gene
   5329..5345    +  promoter       bidirectional TRE promoter (fragment): Tet-responsive bidirectional promoter PTight-BI, consisting of seven tet operator sequences flanked on each side by the minimal CMV promoter
