[The description below was written by a language model from this plasmid's Addgene catalogue record and pLannotate feature annotations shown in this document.]
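Description:
pWL502-crRNA is an E. coli–haloarchaeal shuttle plasmid built on the pWL502 backbone and designed to express a CRISPR RNA in haloarchaea; the associated work demonstrates its use in Haloferax mediterranei. For propagation in E. coli it carries a high-copy ColE1/pUC-type origin and an ampicillin resistance gene (β-lactamase) under its native bla promoter. The feature table also shows remnants of a pBR322-type tetracycline resistance gene and its promoter, which appear only as fragments and are presumably non-functional. A pyrF coding sequence, annotated by homology to a haloarchaeal orotidine-5'-phosphate decarboxylase, sits next to the insert. Genes of this type commonly serve as uracil-prototrophy markers in pyrF-deficient haloarchaeal hosts, although the record does not state the archaeal selection scheme. No archaeal replication origin is annotated, and several kilobases of the plasmid carry no meaningful annotation. The short "bidirectional TRE promoter" fragment is most likely a spurious match.

The payload is a mini-CRISPR array, introduced by Gibson cloning and driven by the PhaR promoter according to the catalogue entry. In the feature table it appears as two CRISPR direct repeats flanking a single spacer of about 35 nt. Transcription and processing of this repeat–spacer–repeat unit yields a mature crRNA, described as targeting the template strand of its target gene; the gene itself is not named in the record. The publication title indicates use in CRISPR interference to repress genes and redirect carbon flux toward PHBV biopolymer production. No Cas genes are annotated on the plasmid, so the crRNA presumably relies on Cas proteins supplied by the host. The sequenced record (7,939 nt) is slightly shorter than the catalogued total size of 8,018 bp.
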