Addgene plasmid #174383: pWL502-crRNA
Purpose: The plasmids carrying a mini-CRISPR array were used to express crRNAs; article demonstrates use in Haloferax mediterranei
Depositing lab: Jing Han. Depositing organization: Institute of Microbiology, Chinese Academy of Sciences. Publication: Optimising PHBV biopolymer production in haloarchaea via CRISPRi-mediated redirection of carbon flux. Lin L, Chen J, Mitra R, Gao Q, Cheng F, Xu T, Zuo Z, Xiang H, Han J. Commun Biol. 2021 Aug 25;4(1):1007. doi: 10.1038/s42003-021-02541-z. PubMed 34433872.
Backbone
  Vector backbone: pWL502
  Backbone size w/o insert (bp): 7876
  Total vector size (bp): 8018
  Vector type: Bacterial Expression, CRISPR ; archaeal expression
Growth in bacteria
  Bacterial resistance: Ampicillin, 100 μg/mL
  Growth temperature: 37°C
  Growth strain: DH5alpha
  Copy number: High Copy
Gene/Insert
  Gene/Insert name: a crRNA targeting the template strand
  gRNA/shRNA sequence: GTCAGTCGATTTATGTTCTCAACGTCCTTACAAAG
  Promoter: PhaR promoter
  Cloning method: Gibson Cloning
  Sequencing primers: 5′ ACAACAACCCCCCATGGATCCAATGGTGTCGAAGGGAAC; 3′ CGCACACAAGAAAACGGTACCAAAAAAAAGCTTCAACCC
Terms and licenses: Academic/Nonprofit Terms; Industry Terms: Not Available to Industry
How to cite: pWL502-crRNA was a gift from Jing Han (Addgene plasmid # 174383 ; http://n2t.net/addgene:174383 ; RRID:Addgene_174383)
